>Addgene plasmid #67564 | pRSET-GCaMP6f | depositor partial sequence | sequence record 116312 | insert
TTTTGTTTAACTTTAAGAAGGAGATAGATCTATGGGTTCTCATCATCATCATCATCATGGTATGGCTAGC
ATGACTGGTGGACAGCAAATGGGTCGGGATCTGTACGACGATGACGATAAGGATCTCGCCACCATGGTCG
ACTCATCACGTCGTAAGTGGAATAAGACAGGTCACGCAGTCAGAGCTATAGGTCGGCTGAGCTCACTCGA
GAACGTCTATATCAAGGCCGACAAGCAGAAGAACGGCATCAAGGCGAACTTCAAGATCCGCCACAACATC
GAGGACGGCGGCGTGCAGCTCGCCTACCACTACCAGCAGAACACCCCCATCGGCGACGGCCCCGTGCTGC
TGCCCGACAACCACTACCTGAGCGTGCAGTCCAAACTTTCGAAAGACCCCAACGAGAAGCGCGATCACAT
GGTCCTGCTGGAGTTCGTGACCGCCGCCGGGATCACTCTCGGCATGGACGAGCTGTACAAGGGCGGTACC
GGAGGGAGCATGGTGAGCAAGGGCGAGGAGCTGTTCACCGGGGTGGTGCCCATCCTGGTCGAGCTGGACG
GCGACGTAAACGGCCACAAGTTCAGCGTGTCCGGCGAGGGTGAGGGCGATGCCACCTACGGCAAGCTGAC
CCTGAAGTTCATCTGCACCACCGGCAAGCTGCCCGTGCCCTGGCCCACCCTCGTGACCACCCTGACCTAC
GGCGTGCAGTGCTTCAGCCGCTACCCCGACCACATGAAGCAGCACGACTTCTTCAAGTCCGCCATGCCCG
AAGGCTACATCCAGGAGCGCACCATCTTCTTCAAGGACGACGGCAACTACAAGACCCGCGCCGAGGTGAA
GTTCGAGGGCGACACCCTGGTGAACCGCATCGAGCTGAAGGGCATCGACTTCAAGGAGGACGGCAACATC
CTGGGGCACAAGCTGGAGTACAACCTGCCGGACCAACTGACTGAAGAGCAGATCGCAGAATTTAAAGAGG
AATTCTCCCTATTTGACAAGGACGGGGATGGGACAATAACAACCAAGGAGCTGGGGACGGTGATGCGGTC
TCTGGGGCAGAACCCCACAGAAGCAGAGCTGCAGGACATGATCAATGAAGTAGATGCCGACGGTGACGGC
ACAATCGACTTCCCTGAGTTCCTGACAATGATGGCAAGAAAAATGAAATACAGGGACACGGAAGAAGAAA
TTAGAGAAGCGTTCGGTGTGTTTGATAAGGATGGCAATGGCTACATCAGTGCAGCAGAGCTTCGCCACGT
GATGACAAACCTTGGAGAGAAGTTAACAGATGAAGAGGTTGATGAAATGATCAGGGAAGCAGACATCGAT
GGGGATGGTCAGGTAAACTACGAAGAGTTTGTACAAATGATGACAGCGAAGTGAAAGCTTGATCCGGCTG
NTAACAAAGCCCGAAN
