>Addgene plasmid #67564 | pRSET-GCaMP6f | addgene partial sequence | sequence record 120107 | T7 5'-TAATACGACTCACTATAGGG-3'
GAAGGAGATAGATCTATGGGTTCTCATCATCATCATCATCATGGTATGGCTAGCATGACTGGTGGACAGC
AAATGGGTCGGGATCTGTACGACGATGACGATAAGGATCTCGCCACCATGGTCGACTCATCACGTCGTAA
GTGGAATAAGACAGGTCACGCAGTCAGAGCTATAGGTCGGCTGAGCTCACTCGAGAACGTCTATATCAAG
GCCGACAAGCAGAAGAACGGCATCAAGGCGAACTTCAAGATCCGCCACAACATCGAGGACGGCGGCGTGC
AGCTCGCCTACCACTACCAGCAGAACACCCCCATCGGCGACGGCCCCGTGCTGCTGCCCGACAACCACTA
CCTGAGCGTGCAGTCCAAACTTTCGAAAGACCCCAACGAGAAGCGCGATCACATGGTCCTGCTGGAGTTC
GTGACCGCCGCCGGGATCACTCTCGGCATGGACGAGCTGTACAAGGGCGGTACCGGAGGGAGCATGGTGA
GCAAGGGCGAGGAGCTGTTCACCGGGGTGGTGCCCATCCTGGTCGAGCTGGACGGCGACGTAAACGGCCA
CAAGTTCAGCGTGTCCGGCGAGGGTGAGGGCGATGCCACCTACGGCAAGCTGACCCTGAAGTTCATCTGC
ACCACCGGCAAGCTGCCCGTGCCCTGGCCCACCCTCGTGACCACCCTGACCTACGGCGTGCAGTGCTTCA
GCCGCTACCCCGACCACATGAAGCAGCACGACTTCTTCAAGTCCGCCATGCCCGAAGGCTACATCCAGGA
G
