>Addgene plasmid #67564 | pRSET-GCaMP6f | addgene partial sequence | sequence record 120108 | T7term 5'-GCTAGTTATTGCTCAGCGG-3'
CAGCCGGATCAAGCTTTCACTTCGCTGTCATCATTTGTACAAACTCTTCGTAGTTTACCTGACCATCCCC
ATCGATGTCTGCTTCCCTGATCATTTCATCAACCTCTTCATCTGTTAACTTCTCTCCAAGGTTTGTCATC
ACGTGGCGAAGCTCTGCTGCACTGATGTAGCCATTGCCATCCTTATCAAACACACCGAACGCTTCTCTAA
TTTCTTCTTCCGTGTCCCTGTATTTCATTTTTCTTGCCATCATTGTCAGGAACTCAGGGAAGTCGATTGT
GCCGTCACCGTCGGCATCTACTTCATTGATCATGTCCTGCAGCTCTGCTTCTGTGGGGTTCTGCCCCAGA
GACCGCATCACCGTCCCCAGCTCCTTGGTTGTTATTGTCCCATCCCCGTCCTTGTCAAATAGGGAGAATT
CCTCTTTAAATTCTGCGATCTGCTCTTCAGTCAGTTGGTCCGGCAGGTTGTACTCCAGCTTGTGCCCCAG
GATGTTGCCGTCCTCCTTGAAGTCGATGCCCTTCAGCTCGATGCGGTTCACCAGGGTGTCGCCCTCGAAC
TTCACCTCGGCGCGGGTCTTGTAGTTGCCGTCGTCCTTGAAGAAGATGGTGCGCTCCTGGATGTAGCCTT
CGGGCATGGCGGACTTGAAGAAGTCGTGCTGCTTCATGTGGTCGGGGTAGCGGCTGAAGCACTGCACGCC
GTAGGTCAGGGTGGTCACGAGGGTGGGCCAGGGCACGGGCAGCTTGCCGGTGGTGCAGATGAACTTCAGG
GTCAGCTTG
