[The description below was written by a language model from this plasmid's Addgene catalogue record.]
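Description:
pRSET-GCaMP6f is a bacterial expression plasmid built on the commercial pRSET-B backbone, carrying the genetically encoded calcium indicator GCaMP6f. The complete construct is about 4.25 kb, of which the synthetic insert accounts for roughly 1.35 kb and the backbone about 2.9 kb. It is maintained as a high-copy plasmid in E. coli under ampicillin selection. The record lists no feature table, so the promoter and origin are not explicitly stated; pRSET vectors as a family generally drive expression from a T7 promoter, which requires a host strain supplying T7 RNA polymerase for protein production, while a standard cloning strain serves for propagation. The only backbone change noted is a mutation introducing a BglII site just upstream of the start codon.

The payload, GCaMP6f, is the fast-kinetics member of the GCaMP6 series. It is a fusion of circularly permuted GFP with calmodulin and the M13 calmodulin-binding peptide, in which calcium binding causes a conformational change that increases green fluorescence. Here it carries an N-terminal His tag, which allows the recombinant protein to be purified by immobilized metal affinity chromatography. The coding sequence was derived from an earlier deposited GCaMP6f plasmid.

The stated purpose is bacterial expression of a fluorescent calcium reporter. That fits production of purified sensor protein for in vitro characterisation, such as spectral or calcium-response measurements. The plasmid was deposited with work on photoactivatable calcium indicators for targeted neuronal imaging, where it could plausibly act as the parental reference, although the record does not describe its specific role.
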