Addgene plasmid #67564: pRSET-GCaMP6f
Purpose: bacterial expression of a fluorescent calcium reporter
Depositing lab: Ehud Isacoff. Depositing organization: University of California, Berkeley. Publication: Photoactivatable genetically encoded calcium indicators for targeted neuronal imaging. Berlin S, Carroll EC, Newman ZL, Okada HO, Quinn CM, Kallman B, Rockwell NC, Martin SS, Lagarias JC, Isacoff EY. Nat Methods. 2015 Jul 13. doi: 10.1038/nmeth.3480. PubMed 26167640.
Backbone
  Vector backbone: pRSET-B
  Backbone manufacturer: invitrogen
  Backbone size w/o insert (bp): 2897
  Total vector size (bp): 4250
  Modifications to backbone: introduction of BgLII mutation before start codon
  Vector type: Bacterial Expression
Growth in bacteria
  Bacterial resistance: Ampicillin, 100 μg/mL
  Growth temperature: 37°C
  Growth strain: DH5alpha
  Copy number: High Copy
Gene/Insert
  Gene/Insert name: GCaMP6f
  Species: Synthetic
  Insert size (bp): 1353
  Tag / fusion protein: HIS-tag (N terminal on insert)
Resource information
  A portion of this plasmid was derived from a plasmid made by: derived from Addgene clone #40755, published by Chen TW et al. article: ultrasensitive fluorescent proteins for imaging neuronal activity doi: 10.1038/nature12354
Terms and licenses: Academic/Nonprofit Terms; Industry Terms: Not Available to Industry
How to cite: pRSET-GCaMP6f was a gift from Ehud Isacoff (Addgene plasmid # 67564 ; http://n2t.net/addgene:67564 ; RRID:Addgene_67564)
